>Addgene plasmid #27862 | pUT1766-HQ858780 | depositor full sequence | sequence record 13136 | Author sequence
CAAATAATGATTTTATTTTGACTGATAGTGACCTGTTCGTTGCAACAAATTGATGAGCAATGCTTTTTTA
TAATGCCAACTTTGTACAAAAAAGCAGGCTCCGCGGCCGCCTTGTTTAACTTTAAGAAGGAGCCCTTCAC
CATGGCCTCGGACCAACAGGCCCTCCCGGTCCCGGTCCCGGTCCCCGTCCCGCCCAACCCTAACCCGACC
GCACCAGCCGACCTGACCCCGCCCTCGGCGTCCGCCGCGCGCAAGCTCCCCATCAAGCGGCGCTCCCCGC
GGCCGTCGTCCTCGCCCCCGTCCTCTTCTTCCCCGGCCTCCTCCGACCCGCTCCGCGCGCCCGGCGGCGG
CGGCGGATCCGACCAGCAGCAGCCGCCCTTCAAGTTCCAGCGCATCTGGTCCGAGTCCGACGAGCTCCGC
TTCCTGCAGGGCCTCCTCGGCTGCGGCACGCAGGGCCTCGTCTTCCCGCGCGACCTCAACGTCTTCTACG
ACCGCTTCTCCGAGTCCATGCCCCAGCCCTACACCCGCGCCCAGCTCTCGGAGAAGCTCCGCCGCCTCAA
GAACAAGTTCCGCAGCATGTCCGCGCGCGTCGCGGGAGGCATAGACCCGGCCCGCCTCGCGCCGCACGAC
CGCGACGTGCTCCACCTCTGCTCCAGGCTGTGGGACCCCGCCAACGCCGCCACCTCGCCCTTCGCGGCCA
GCGCCGGAACGTCGGGGAACAAGCGCCGCCGCTCCAACCCGCGTGGCACGCCCCCAGACGCGTCTGGGGA
TAGCAACTCCCATGACTACAATGGGATTAGCTCCTCTGCTCCCGGTTTGTTTCCGGATGGTTCCAACGGC
GAGGATACGTTTTACCTTGAGCAAGAAAGCGGGCAGCTGGGCAATCATGAAGGCGCTGCTCTTGTAGCAG
ATAGCAAATTCGATGTTGTGGTGCAGGAGCAGCCTGAGGCCGTGGTTACTCTCCCGAATGGGAACAACGG
AATTGGCAGTGAGATGAGTGCGGAGTGTAAAACGGTGGTGCCGTGCAGCAACGAGCACCGAATGGCAAAT
GCTGTCCTAGATGTGTTTGAGGAATGCCTGAGGGAGGCAAAGAGTAACGGGATTATCAATGGTGGCAATG
TGGAGAGCGAGCTCTCCAAGCGGTGGAGAGCACAGAGGATGGATGAGCTTGATGTCTTGAGCCGGAGGCT
GAGGTTGCTCGTCGAGTATGCTGCAGCGGCTGGGCATAAGGGTGGGCGCGCCGACCCAGCTTTCTTGTAC
AAAGTTGGCATTATAAGAAAGCATTGCTTATCAATTTGTTGCAACGAACAGGTCACTATCAGTCAAAATA
AAATCATTATTTGCCATCCAGCTGATATCCCCTATAGTGAGTCGTATTACATGGTCATAGCTGTTTCCTG
GCAGCTCTGGCCCGTGTCTCAAAATCTCTGATGTTACATTGCACAAGATAAAAATATATCATCATGAACA
ATAAAACTGTCTGCTTACATAAACAGTAATACAAGGGGTGTTATGAGCCATATTCAACGGGAAACGTCGA
GGCCGCGATTAAATTCCAACATGGATGCTGATTTATATGGGTATAAATGGGCTCGCGATAATGTCGGGCA
ATCAGGTGCGACAATCTATCGCTTGTATGGGAAGCCCGATGCGCCAGAGTTGTTTCTGAAACATGGCAAA
GGTAGCGTTGCCAATGATGTTACAGATGAGATGGTCAGACTAAACTGGCTGACGGAATTTATGCCTCTTC
CGACCATCAAGCATTTTATCCGTACTCCTGATGATGCATGGTTACTCACCACTGCGATCCCCGGAAAAAC
AGCATTCCAGGTATTAGAAGAATATCCTGATTCAGGTGAAAATATTGTTGATGCGCTGGCAGTGTTCCTG
CGCCGGTTGCATTCGATTCCTGTTTGTAATTGTCCTTTTAACAGCGATCGCGTATTTCGTCTCGCTCAGG
CGCAATCACGAATGAATAACGGTTTGGTTGATGCGAGTGATTTTGATGACGAGCGTAATGGCTGGCCTGT
TGAACAAGTCTGGAAAGAAATGCATAAACTTTTGCCATTCTCACCGGATTCAGTCGTCACTCATGGTGAT
TTCTCACTTGATAACCTTATTTTTGACGAGGGGAAATTAATAGGTTGTATTGATGTTGGACGAGTCGGAA
TCGCAGACCGATACCAGGATCTTGCCATCCTATGGAACTGCCTCGGTGAGTTTTCTCCTTCATTACAGAA
ACGGCTTTTTCAAAAATATGGTATTGATAATCCTGATATGAATAAATTGCAGTTTCATTTGATGCTCGAT
GAGTTTTTCTAATCAGAATTGGTTAATTGGTTGTAACACTGGCAGAGCATTACGCTGACTTGACGGGACG
GCGCAAGCTCATGACCAAAATCCCTTAACGTGAGTTACGCGTCGTTCCACTGAGCGTCAGACCCCGTAGA
AAAGATCAAAGGATCTTCTTGAGATCCTTTTTTTCTGCGCGTAATCTGCTGCTTGCAAACAAAAAAACCA
CCGCTACCAGCGGTGGTTTGTTTGCCGGATCAAGAGCTACCAACTCTTTTTCCGAAGGTAACTGGCTTCA
GCAGAGCGCAGATACCAAATACTGTCCTTCTAGTGTAGCCGTAGTTAGGCCACCACTTCAAGAACTCTGT
AGCACCGCCTACATACCTCGCTCTGCTAATCCTGTTACCAGTGGCTGCTGCCAGTGGCGATAAGTCGTGT
CTTACCGGGTTGGACTCAAGACGATAGTTACCGGATAAGGCGCAGCGGTCGGGCTGAACGGGGGGTTCGT
GCACACAGCCCAGCTTGGAGCGAACGACCTACACCGAACTGAGATACCTACAGCGTGAGCATTGAGAAAG
CGCCACGCTTCCCGAAGGGAGAAAGGCGGACAGGTATCCGGTAAGCGGCAGGGTCGGAACAGGAGAGCGC
ACGAGGGAGCTTCCAGGGGGAAACGCCTGGTATCTTTATAGTCCTGTCGGGTTTCGCCACCTCTGACTTG
AGCGTCGATTTTTGTGATGCTCGTCAGGGGGGCGGAGCCTATGGAAAAACGCCAGCAACGCGGCCTTTTT
ACGGTTCCTGGCCTTTTGCTGGCCTTTTGCTCACATGTTCTTTCCTGCGTTATCCCCTGATTCTGTGGAT
AACCGTATTACCGCCTTTGAGTGAGCTGATACCGCTCGCCGCAGCCGAACGACCGAGCGCAGCGAGTCAG
TGAGCGAGGAAGCGGAAGAGCGCCCAATACGCAAACCGCCTCTCCCCGCGCGTTGGCCGATTCATTAATG
CAGCTGGCACGACAGGTTTCCCGACTGGAAAGCGGGCAGTGAGCGCAACGCAATTAATACGCGTACCGCT
AGCCAGGAAGAGTTTGTAGAAACGCAAAAAGGCCATCCGTCAGGATGGCCTTCTGCTTAGTTTGATGCCT
GGCAGTTTATGGCGGGCGTCCTGCCCGCCACCCTCCGGGCCGTTGCTTCACAACGTTCAAATCCGCTCCC
GGCGGATTTGTCCTACTCAGGAGAGCGTTCACCGACAAACAACAGATAAAACGAAAGGCCCAGTCTTCCG
ACTGAGCCTTTCGTTTTATTTGATGCCTGGCAGTTCCCTACTCTCGCGTTAACGCTAGCATGGATGTTTT
CCCAGTCACGACGTTGTAAAACGACGGCCAGTCTTAAGCTCGGGCCC
Features (pLannotate 1.2.2; 11 found; start..end, strand, type, name):
      1..100     +  protein_bind   attL1: mutant version of attL; recombination site for the Gateway® LR reaction LR Clonase™
    112..132     +  RBS            RBS: efficient ribosome binding site from bacteriophage T7 gene 10 (Olins and Rangwala, 1989)
    417..433     +  CDS            miniSOG (fragment): mini singlet oxygen generator, a fluorescent flavoprotein suitable for correlated light and electron microscopy (Shu et al., 2011)
   1244..1343    -  protein_bind   attL2: mutant version of attL; recombination site for the Gateway® LR reaction LR Clonase™
   1361..1379    -  promoter       T7 promoter: promoter for bacteriophage T7 RNA polymerase
   1513..2322    +  CDS            KanR: aminoglycoside phosphotransferase; aph(3')-Ia; confers resistance to kanamycin in bacteria or G418 (Geneticin®) in eukaryotes
   2469..3057    +  rep_origin     ori: high-copy-number ColE1/pMB1/pBR322/pUC origin of replication
   3240..3332    +  CDS            lacI (fragment): lac repressor; lacI; The lac repressor binds to the lac operator to inhibit transcription in E. coli. This inhibition can be relieved by adding lactose or isopropyl-β-D-thiogalactopyranoside (IPTG).
   3387..3414    -  terminator     rrnB T2 terminator: transcription terminator T2 from the E. coli rrnB gene
   3546..3589    +  terminator     rrnB T1 terminator: Escherichia coli rrnB; transcription terminator T1 from the E. coli rrnB gene
   3636..3672    -  CDS            lacZα (fragment): LacZα fragment of β-galactosidase; lacZ fragment
