[The description below was written by a language model from this plasmid's Addgene catalogue record and pLannotate feature annotations shown in this document.]
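Description:
pUT1766-HQ858780 is a Gateway entry clone built on the Invitrogen pENTR/SD backbone (2,601 bp without insert) that carries a maize (Zea mays) open reading frame encoding a GEBP-family transcription factor. It belongs to the Maize TFome collection of transcription factor ORFs made for functional genomics. The 1,086 bp coding sequence was PCR-amplified from a full-length cDNA template (DR800750) with its native stop codon retained, so it can be expressed untagged or with N-terminal fusions after transfer, but not with C-terminal fusions. The full depositor sequence is 3,687 nt, which matches backbone plus insert.

In the annotated sequence the ORF lies between attL1 and attL2, the recombination sites that allow the insert to be moved by an LR Clonase reaction into any attR-containing destination vector. Just downstream of attL1 is the bacteriophage T7 gene 10 ribosome binding site characteristic of the SD version of pENTR, which supports translation in E. coli once the cassette sits behind a suitable promoter. A T7 promoter lies outside attL2 in reverse orientation, and rrnB T1 and T2 terminators upstream of attL1 shield the insert from read-through transcription. The entry clone has no promoter positioned to drive sense expression of the insert.

The plasmid is propagated in E. coli under kanamycin selection (aph(3')-Ia) with a ColE1/pUC-type origin. The feature annotation calls this origin high copy, whereas the catalogue entry lists the plasmid as low copy. The short miniSOG hit within the insert and the lacI and lacZα fragments in the backbone appear to be incidental matches or backbone remnants rather than functional elements.
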