Addgene plasmid #27862: pUT1766-HQ858780
Depositing lab: John Gray & Erich Grotewold. Depositing organization: University of Toledo. Publication: The Maize TFome--development of a transcription factor open reading frame collection for functional genomics. Burdo B, Gray J, Goetting-Minesky MP, Wittler B, Hunt M, Li T, Velliquette D, Thomas J, Gentzel I, dos Santos Brito M, Mejia-Guerra MK, Connolly LN, Qaisi D, Li W, Casas MI, Doseff AI, Grotewold E. Plant J. 2014 Oct;80(2):356-66. doi: 10.1111/tpj.12623. Epub 2014 Aug 26. PubMed 25053252.
Backbone
  Vector backbone: pENTR/SD
  Backbone manufacturer: Invitrogen
  Backbone size w/o insert (bp): 2601
  Vector type: Entry vector
Growth in bacteria
  Bacterial resistance: Kanamycin, 50 μg/mL
  Growth temperature: 37°C
  Growth strain: DH5alpha
  Growth instructions: E. coli TOP10
  Copy number: Low Copy
Gene/Insert
  Gene/Insert name: GEBP transcription factor from DR800750
  Species: Zea mays
  Insert size (bp): 1086
  GenBank ID: HQ858780
  Cloning method: Restriction Enzyme
  Sequencing primers: 5′ M13 For; 3′ M13 Rev
Terms and licenses: Academic/Nonprofit Terms; Industry Terms: Not Available to Industry
Depositor comments: This CDS was amplified using PCR from a full length cDNA template from the Maize Full-length cDNA Project (www.maizecdna.org) and the PCR product included the stop codon. The PCR product was cloned into a Gateway pENTR/SD vector. Further information on this gene may be obtained at www.grassius.org using the GenBank number. (The second half of the plasmid name is the GenBank Number for the sequence of the insert)
How to cite: pUT1766-HQ858780 was a gift from John Gray & Erich Grotewold (Addgene plasmid # 27862 ; http://n2t.net/addgene:27862 ; RRID:Addgene_27862)
