>Addgene plasmid #27862 | pUT1766-HQ858780 | addgene partial sequence | sequence record 34152 | 27862 with M13pUC-fwd
CCAATAATGATTTTATTTTGACTGATAGTGACCTGTTCGTTGCAACAAATTGATGAGCAATGCTTTTTTA
TAATGCCAACTTTGTACAAAAAAGCAGGCTCCGCGGCCGCCTTGTTTAACTTTAAGAAGGAGCCCTTCAC
CATGGCCTCGGACCAACAGGCCCTCCCGGTCCCGGTCCCGGTCCCCGTCCCGCCCAACCCTAACCCGACC
GCACCAGCCGACCTGACCCCGCCCTCGGCGTCCGCCGCGCGCAAGCTCCCCATCAAGCGGCGCTCCCCGC
GGCCGTCGTCCTCGCCCCCGTCCTCTTCTTCCCCGGCCTCCTCCGACCCGCTCCGCGCGCCCGGCGGCGG
CGGCGGATCCGACCAGCAGCAGCCGCCCTTCAAGTTCCAGCGCATCTGGTCCGAGTCCGACGAGCTCCGC
TTCCTGCAGGGCCTCCTCGGCTGCGGCACGCAGGGCCTCGTCTTCCCGCGCGACCTCAACGTCTTCTACG
ACCGCTTCTCCGAGTCCATGCCCCAGCCCTACACCCGCGCCCAGCTCTCGGAGAAGCTCCGCCGCCTCAA
GAACAAGTTCCGCAGCATGTCCGCGCGCGTCGCGGGAGGCATAGACCCGGCCCGCCTCGCGCCGCACGAC
CGCGACGTGCTCCACCTCTGCTCCAGGCTGTGGGACCCCGCCAACGCCGCCACCTCGCCCTTCGCGGCCA
GCGCCGGAACGTCGGGGAACAAGCGCCGCCGCTCCAACCCGCGTGGCA
